Addgene plasmid #206346: AAV-RO1.7-RPE65
Purpose: AAV plasmid expressing RPE65 in photoreceptors
Depositing lab: Connie Cepko. Depositing organization: Harvard Medical School. Publication: Chromophore supply modulates cone function and survival in retinitis pigmentosa mouse models. Xue Y, Sun X, Wang SK, Collin GB, Kefalov VJ, Cepko CL. Proc Natl Acad Sci U S A. 2023 Jun 6;120(23):e2217885120. doi: 10.1073/pnas.2217885120. Epub 2023 May 30. PubMed 37252956.
Backbone
  Vector backbone: pAAV-RO1.7-W3SL
  Vector type: AAV
Growth in bacteria
  Bacterial resistance: Ampicillin, 100 μg/mL
  Growth temperature: 37°C
  Growth strain: NEB Stable
  Copy number: Unknown
Gene/Insert
  Gene/Insert name: Rpe65
  Species: M. musculus (mouse)
  Insert size (bp): 1602
  Mutation: 450-Met (C57BL6 natural variation)
  Entrez Gene: Rpe65 (a.k.a. 65kDa, A930029L06Rik, LCA2, Mord1, RP20, rd12)
  Promoter: 1.7kb human red opsin
  Cloning method: Gibson Cloning
  Sequencing primers: 5′ gacagggctttccatagcAcATGTCTATCCAAATTGAACA; 3′ ggttgattatctcgagcggGCTAGGATCTTTTGAACAGTC
Terms and licenses: Academic/Nonprofit Terms; Industry Terms: Not Available to Industry
How to cite: AAV-RO1.7-RPE65 was a gift from Connie Cepko (Addgene plasmid # 206346 ; http://n2t.net/addgene:206346 ; RRID:Addgene_206346)
