[The description below was written by a language model from this plasmid's Addgene catalogue record and pLannotate feature annotations shown in this document.]
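Description:
AAV-RO1.7-RPE65 is an adeno-associated virus transfer plasmid built on the pAAV-RO1.7-W3SL backbone and designed to express mouse Rpe65 in photoreceptors. The expression cassette lies between AAV2 inverted terminal repeats, which allow the intervening DNA to be replicated and packaged into recombinant AAV particles when rep/cap and helper functions are supplied in trans. The annotation finds a full-length ITR on the 3′ side but only short ITR fragments at the 5′ end of the sequenced record. In bacteria the plasmid replicates from a high-copy ColE1/pUC-type origin and is selected with ampicillin through the bla gene. An f1 phage origin and small remnants of pBR322 bom and rop sequences are also present in the backbone.

According to the catalogue entry, transcription is driven by a 1.7 kb human red opsin promoter. This element is not annotated in the feature table, but it presumably occupies the unannotated stretch between the 5′ ITR fragments and the coding sequence. The insert is the mouse Rpe65 open reading frame carrying methionine at position 450, the natural C57BL/6 variant. RPE65 is the retinoid isomerohydrolase that converts all-trans-retinyl esters to 11-cis-retinol, a step needed to regenerate the 11-cis-retinal chromophore of rod and cone opsins. Downstream, the annotation shows fragments of WPRE and of the SV40 polyadenylation signal. This is consistent with the compact "W3SL" element named in the backbone, which pairs a shortened post-transcriptional enhancer with a late SV40 poly(A) signal to save packaging capacity. The associated study examined how chromophore supply affects cone function and survival in mouse models of retinitis pigmentosa, and the vector serves to express RPE65 ectopically in photoreceptors for such experiments.
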