Features (pLannotate 1.2.2; 15 found; start..end, strand, type, name):
     12..39      +  repeat_region  AAV2 ITR (fragment): inverted terminal repeat of adeno-associated virus serotype 2 inverted
     68..95      +  repeat_region  AAV2 ITR (fragment): inverted terminal repeat of adeno-associated virus serotype 2 inverted
   1883..3481    +  CDS            Rpe65: RPE65_MOUSE - Experimental evidence at protein level: Swiss-Prot protein existence level 1. Critical isomerohydrolase in the retinoid cycle involved in regeneration of 11-cis-retinal, the chromophore of rod and cone opsins. Catalyzes the cleavage and isomerization of all-trans-retinyl fatty acid esters to 11-cis-retinol which is further oxidized by 11-cis retinol dehydrogenase to 11-cis-retinal for use as visual chromophore (PubMed:15765048, PubMed:9843205, PubMed:23407971, PubMed:28500718). Essential for the production of 11-cis retinal for both rod and cone photoreceptors (PubMed:17251447).
   3497..3654    +  misc_feature   WPRE (fragment): woodchuck hepatitis virus posttranscriptional regulatory element
   3660..3744    +  misc_feature   WPRE (fragment): woodchuck hepatitis virus posttranscriptional regulatory element
   3743..3786    -  polyA_signal   SV40 poly(A) signal (fragment): SV40 polyadenylation signal
   3790..3857    -  polyA_signal   SV40 poly(A) signal (fragment): SV40 polyadenylation signal
   3930..4070    +  repeat_region  AAV2 ITR: inverted terminal repeat of adeno-associated virus serotype 2 inverted
   4075..4126    -  misc_feature   bom (fragment): basis of mobility region from pBR322
   4145..4600    +  rep_origin     f1 ori (sequence partly withheld): f1 bacteriophage origin of replication; arrow indicates direction of (+) strand synthesis
   4601..4650    -  misc_feature   bom (fragment): basis of mobility region from pBR322
   4752..4787    -  CDS            rop (fragment): Rop protein, which maintains plasmids at low copy number; rop
   4882..4986    +  promoter       AmpR promoter: bla
   4987..5847    +  CDS            AmpR: β-lactamase; bla; confers resistance to ampicillin, carbenicillin, and related antibiotics
   6018..6606    +  rep_origin     ori: high-copy-number ColE1/pMB1/pBR322/pUC origin of replication
>Addgene plasmid #206346 | AAV-RO1.7-RPE65 | addgene full sequence | sequence record 405777 | Addgene NGS Result
CCTGCAGGCAGCTGCGCGCTCGCTCGCTCACTGAGGCCGCCCGGGCGTCGGGCGACCTTTGGTCGCCCGG
CCTCAGTGAGCGAGCGAGCGCGCAGAGAGGGAGTGGCCAACTCCATCACTAGGGGTTCCTGCGGCCGCAA
ATAGAAGGGTGGGTGCAGGAGGCTGAGGGGTGGGGAAAGGGCATGGGTGTTTCATGAGGACAGAGCTTCC
GTTTCATGCAATGAAAAGAGTTTGGAGACGGATGGTGGTGACTGGACTATACACTTACACACGGTAGCGA
TGGTACACTTTGTATTATGTATATTTTACCACGATCTTTTTAAAGTGTCAAAGGCAAATGGCCAAATGGT
TCCTTGTCCTATAGCTGTAGCAGCCATCGGCTGTTAGTGACAAAGCCCCTGAGTCAAGATGACAGCAGCC
CCCATAACTCCTAATCGGCTCTCCCGCGTGGAGTCATTTAGGAGTAGTCGCATTAGAGACAAGTCCAACA
TCTAATCTTCCACCCTGGCCAGGGCCCCAGCTGGCAGCGAGGGTGGGAGACTCCGGGCAGAGCAGAGGGC
GCTGACATTGGGGCCCGGCCTGGCTTGGGTCCCTCTGGCCTTTCCCCAGGGGCCCTCTTTCCTTGGGGCT
TTCTTGGGCCGCCACTGCTCCCGCTCCTCTCCCCCCATCCCACCCCCTCACCCCCTCGTTCTTCATATCC
TTCTCTAGTGCTCCCTCCACTTTCATCCACCCTTCTGCAAGAGTGTGGGACCACAAATGAGTTTTCACCT
GGCCTGGGGACACACGTGCCCCCACAGGTGCTGAGTGACTTTCTAGGACAGTAATCTGCTTTAGGCTAAA
ATGGGACTTGATCTTCTGTTAGCCCTAATCATCAATTAGCAGAGCCGGTGAAGGTGCAGAACCTACCGCC
TTTCCAGGCCTCCTCCCACCTCTGCCACCTCCACTCTCCTTCCTGGGATGTGGGGGCTGGCACACGTGTG
GCCCAGGGCATTGGTGGGATTGCACTGAGCTGGGTCATTAGCGTAATCCTGGACAAGGGCAGACAGGGCG
AGCGGAGGGCCAGCTCCGGGGCTCAGGCAAGGCTGGGGGCTTCCCCCAGACACCCCACTCCTCCTCTGCT
GGACCCCCACTTCATAGGGCACTTCGTGTTCTCAAAGGGCTTCCAAATAGCATGGTGGCCTTGGATGCCC
AGGGAAGCCTCAGAGTTGCTTATCTCCCTCTAGACAGAAGGGGAATCTCGGTCAAGAGGGAGAGGTCGCC
CTGTTCAAGGCCACCCAGCCAGCTCATGGCGGTAATGGGACAAGGCTGGCCAGCCATCCCACCCTCAGAA
GGGACCCGGTGGGGCAGGTGATCTCAGAGGAGGCTCACTTCTGGGTCTCACATTCTTGGATCCGGTTCCA
GGCCTCGGCCCTAAATAGTCTCCCTGGGCTTTCAAGAGAACCACATGAGAAAGGAGGATTCGGGCTCTGA
GCAGTTTCACCACCCACCCCCCAGTCTGCAAATCCTGACCCGTGGGTCCACCTGCCCCAAAGGCGGACGC
AGGACAGTAGAAGGGAACAGAGAACACATAAACACAGAGAGGGCCACAGCGGCTCCCACAGTCACCGCCA
CCTTCCTGGCGGGGATGGGTGGGGCGTCTGAGTTTGGTTCCCAGCAAATCCCTCTGAGCCGCCCTTGCGG
GCTCGCCTCAGGAGCAGGGGAGCAAGAGGTGGGAGGAGGAGGTCTAAGTCCCAGGCCCAATTAAGAGATC
AGGTAGTGTAGGGTTTGGGAGCTTTTAAGGTGAAGAGGCCCGGGCTGATCCCACAGGCCAGTATAAAGCG
CCGTGACCCTCAGGTGATGCGCCAGGGCCGGCTGCCGTCGGGGACAGGGCTTTCCATAGCACATGTCTAT
CCAAATTGAACACCCTGCTGGTGGCTACAAGAAACTATTTGAAACTGTGGAGGAACTGTCCTCACCACTA
ACAGCTCATGTCACAGGCAGGATTCCCCTCTGGCTCACTGGCAGTCTCCTCCGATGTGGGCCAGGGCTCT
TTGAAGTTGGATCTGAGCCTTTCTATCACCTGTTTGATGGACAAGCCCTTTTGCACAAGTTTGACTTCAA
GGAGGGCCATGTCACATACCACAGAAGATTCATCCGCACTGATGCTTATGTTCGAGCAATGACTGAGAAG
AGGATTGTCATAACAGAATTTGGCACCTGTGCTTTCCCAGACCCCTGCAAGAATATATTTTCCAGGTTTT
TTTCTTACTTTAAAGGAGTAGAGGTTACTGACAATGCCCTTGTAAATATCTACCCAGTGGGAGAAGATTA
CTATGCATGCACAGAGACCAACTTTATCACAAAGATTAACCCAGAGACCTTGGAGACAATTAAGCAGGTT
GATCTTTGCAACTATATTTCTGTCAATGGTGCCACTGCTCATCCACATATTGAAAGTGATGGAACAGTTT
ACAACATTGGGAATTGCTTTGGAAAAAATTTTACAGTTGCCTACAACATTATTAAGATCCCTCCACTGAA
AGCAGACAAGGAAGATCCAATAAACAAGTCAGAAGTTGTTGTGCAGTTCCCCTGCAGTGATCGTTTCAAG
CCATCTTATGTACACAGTTTTGGTCTGACTCCCAACTATATCGTTTTTGTGGAGACTCCAGTCAAAATTA
ACCTTTTCAAGTTTCTTTCTTCGTGGAGTCTTTGGGGAGCCAACTACATGGACTGTTTCGAGTCCAATGA
AAGCATGGGGGTTTGGCTTCATGTTGCTGATAAAAAAAGAAGAAAATACTTCAATAACAAATACAGGACT
TCCCCTTTCAATCTCTTCCATCATATCAATACTTATGAAGACAATGGATTTCTGATTGTGGATCTCTGTT
GCTGGAAAGGGTTTGAATTTGTTTATAATTACTTATATTTAGCCAATTTACGTGAGAATTGGGAAGAAGT
TAAAAGAAATGCTATGAAGGCTCCTCAGCCTGAAGTCAGGAGATATGTACTTCCTTTGACAATTGACAAG
GTCGACACAGGCAGAAATTTAGTCACACTGCCCCATACAACTGCCACAGCCACTCTGCGCAGTGATGAGA
CCATATGGCTGGAACCTGAGGTTCTCTTTTCAGGGCCTCGTCAAGCCTTTGAATTTCCTCAAATCAATTA
CCAGAAATTTGGAGGGAAACCTTATACTTATGCATACGGACTTGGGTTGAATCACTTTGTTCCTGACAAG
CTCTGTAAGATGAACGTCAAAACTAAAGAAATCTGGATGTGGCAAGAGCCAGATTCTTACCCATCTGAAC
CCATCTTTGTTTCTCAACCAGATGCTCTGGAAGAAGATGATGGTGTGGTTCTGAGTGTGGTGGTGAGCCC
TGGGGCAGGGCAAAAGCCTGCATATCTCCTGGTTCTGAATGCCAAAGACTTGAGTGAAATTGCCAGGGCT
GAAGTGGAGACTAATATCCCTGTGACCTTCCATGGACTGTTCAAAAGATCCTAGCCCGCTCGAGATAATC
AACCTCTGGATTACAAAATTTGTGAAAGATTGACTGGTATTCTTAACTATGTTGCTCCTTTTACGCTATG
TGGATACGCTGCTTTAATGCCTTTGTATCATGCTATTGCTTCCCGTATGGCTTTCATTTTCTCCTCCTTG
TATAAATCCTGGTTAGTTCTTGCCACGGCGGAACTCATCGCCGCCTGCCTTGCCCGCTGCTGGACAGGGG
CTCGGCTGTTGGGCACTGACAATTCCGTGGTGTTTATTTGTGAAATTTGTGATGCTATTGCTTTATTTGT
AACCATCTAGCTTTATTTGTGAAATTTGTGATGCTATTGCTTTATTTGTAACCATTATAAGCTGCAATAA
ACAAGTTAACAACAACAATTGCATTCATTTTATGTTTCAGGTTCAGGGGGAGATGTGGGAGGTTTTTTAA
AGCGGCCGCAGGAACCCCTAGTGATGGAGTTGGCCACTCCCTCTCTGCGCGCTCGCTCGCTCACTGAGGC
CGGGCGACCAAAGGTCGCCCGACGCCCGGGCTTTGCCCGGGCGGCCTCAGTGAGCGAGCGAGCGCGCAGC
TGCCTGCAGGGGCGCCTGATGCGGTATTTTCTCCTTACGCATCTGTGCGGTATTTCACACCGCATA
[95 nt withheld, positions 4127-4221]
T
[46 nt withheld, positions 4223-4268]
C
[141 nt withheld, positions 4270-4410]
CCTTTGACGTTGGAGTCCACGTTCTTT
[37 nt withheld, positions 4438-4474]
ACTCTATCTCGGGCTATTCTTTTGATTTATAAGGGATTTTGCCGATTTCGGTCTATTGGTTAAAAAATGA
GCTGATTTAACAAAAATTTAACGCGAATTTTAACAAAATATTAACGTTTACAATTTTATGGTGCACTCTC
AGTACAATCTGCTCTGATGCCGCATAGTTAAGCCAGCCCCGACACCCGCCAACACCCGCTGACGCGCCCT
GACGGGCTTGTCTGCTCCCGGCATCCGCTTACAGACAAGCTGTGACCGTCTCCGGGAGCTGCATGTGTCA
GAGGTTTTCACCGTCATCACCGAAACGCGCGAGACGAAAGGGCCTCGTGATACGCCTATTTTTATAGGTT
AATGTCATGATAATAATGGTTTCTTAGACGTCAGGTGGCACTTTTCGGGGAAATGTGCGCGGAACCCCTA
TTTGTTTATTTTTCTAAATACATTCAAATATGTATCCGCTCATGAGACAATAACCCTGATAAATGCTTCA
ATAATATTGAAAAAGGAAGAGTATGAGTATTCAACATTTCCGTGTCGCCCTTATTCCCTTTTTTGCGGCA
TTTTGCCTTCCTGTTTTTGCTCACCCAGAAACGCTGGTGAAAGTAAAAGATGCTGAAGATCAGTTGGGTG
CACGAGTGGGTTACATCGAACTGGATCTCAACAGCGGTAAGATCCTTGAGAGTTTTCGCCCCGAAGAACG
TTTTCCAATGATGAGCACTTTTAAAGTTCTGCTATGTGGCGCGGTATTATCCCGTATTGACGCCGGGCAA
GAGCAACTCGGTCGCCGCATACACTATTCTCAGAATGACTTGGTTGAGTACTCACCAGTCACAGAAAAGC
ATCTTACGGATGGCATGACAGTAAGAGAATTATGCAGTGCTGCCATAACCATGAGTGATAACACTGCGGC
CAACTTACTTCTGACAACGATCGGAGGACCGAAGGAGCTAACCGCTTTTTTGCACAACATGGGGGATCAT
GTAACTCGCCTTGATCGTTGGGAACCGGAGCTGAATGAAGCCATACCAAACGACGAGCGTGACACCACGA
TGCCTGTAGCAATGGCAACAACGTTGCGCAAACTATTAACTGGCGAACTACTTACTCTAGCTTCCCGGCA
ACAATTAATAGACTGGATGGAGGCGGATAAAGTTGCAGGACCACTTCTGCGCTCGGCCCTTCCGGCTGGC
TGGTTTATTGCTGATAAATCTGGAGCCGGTGAGCGTGGGTCTCGCGGTATCATTGCAGCACTGGGGCCAG
ATGGTAAGCCCTCCCGTATCGTAGTTATCTACACGACGGGGAGTCAGGCAACTATGGATGAACGAAATAG
ACAGATCGCTGAGATAGGTGCCTCACTGATTAAGCATTGGTAACTGTCAGACCAAGTTTACTCATATATA
CTTTAGATTGATTTAAAACTTCATTTTTAATTTAAAAGGATCTAGGTGAAGATCCTTTTTGATAATCTCA
TGACCAAAATCCCTTAACGTGAGTTTTCGTTCCACTGAGCGTCAGACCCCGTAGAAAAGATCAAAGGATC
TTCTTGAGATCCTTTTTTTCTGCGCGTAATCTGCTGCTTGCAAACAAAAAAACCACCGCTACCAGCGGTG
GTTTGTTTGCCGGATCAAGAGCTACCAACTCTTTTTCCGAAGGTAACTGGCTTCAGCAGAGCGCAGATAC
CAAATACTGTTCTTCTAGTGTAGCCGTAGTTAGGCCACCACTTCAAGAACTCTGTAGCACCGCCTACATA
CCTCGCTCTGCTAATCCTGTTACCAGTGGCTGCTGCCAGTGGCGATAAGTCGTGTCTTACCGGGTTGGAC
TCAAGACGATAGTTACCGGATAAGGCGCAGCGGTCGGGCTGAACGGGGGGTTCGTGCACACAGCCCAGCT
TGGAGCGAACGACCTACACCGAACTGAGATACCTACAGCGTGAGCTATGAGAAAGCGCCACGCTTCCCGA
AGGGAGAAAGGCGGACAGGTATCCGGTAAGCGGCAGGGTCGGAACAGGAGAGCGCACGAGGGAGCTTCCA
GGGGGAAACGCCTGGTATCTTTATAGTCCTGTCGGGTTTCGCCACCTCTGACTTGAGCGTCGATTTTTGT
GATGCTCGTCAGGGGGGCGGAGCCTATGGAAAAACGCCAGCAACGCGGCCTTTTTACGGTTCCTGGCCTT
TTGCTGGCCTTTTGCTCACATGT
